Addgene plasmid #184869: pSWAP_Entry_HAIB
Purpose: For scarless integration into the chromosome, HAIB plasmid can be usedin place of the HA, INS and HB modules.
Depositing lab: Patrick Sobetzko. Depositing organization: Philipps-Universitaet Marburg. Publication: A multifunctional system for genome editing and large-scale interspecies gene transfer. Teufel M, Klein CA, Mager M, Sobetzko P. Nat Commun. 2022 Jun 14;13(1):3430. doi: 10.1038/s41467-022-30843-1. PubMed 35701417.
Backbone
  Vector backbone: Entry vector
  Vector type: Bacterial Expression
Growth in bacteria
  Bacterial resistance: Kanamycin, 50 μg/mL
  Growth temperature: 37°C
  Growth strain: ccdB Survival
  Copy number: High Copy
Gene/Insert
  Gene/Insert name: lacZalpha,ccdB
  Species: E. coli, lambda phage
  Cloning method: Unknown
Terms and licenses: Academic/Nonprofit Terms; Industry Terms: Not Available to Industry
Depositor comments: Please visit https://arxiv.org/pdf/2111.11880.pdf for preprint.
How to cite: pSWAP_Entry_HAIB was a gift from Patrick Sobetzko (Addgene plasmid # 184869 ; http://n2t.net/addgene:184869 ; RRID:Addgene_184869)
