[The description below was written by a language model from this plasmid's Addgene catalogue record and pLannotate feature annotations shown in this document.]
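Description:
pSWAP_Entry_HAIB is a small (about 3.25 kb) bacterial entry vector from the pSWAP modular system for genome editing and interspecies gene transfer. It replicates at high copy from a ColE1/pUC-type origin and is selected with kanamycin. The resistance gene is an aminoglycoside phosphotransferase (aphA-3 type) that spans the numbering origin of the sequence and is driven by the bla (AmpR) promoter. Because the plasmid carries an intact ccdB toxin gene, it has to be maintained in a ccdB-tolerant strain, as the record indicates.

The payload is a placeholder cassette combining two markers, lacZα and ccdB. The lacZα portion has the usual pUC arrangement: CAP binding site, lac promoter and lac operator upstream of a pUC18/19-type multiple cloning site and a partial lacZα coding sequence, which would allow blue/white screening. Downstream lie a fragment of ccdA and the complete ccdB reading frame; CcdB poisons DNA gyrase and kills ordinary E. coli hosts. Cassettes of this kind are typically replaced by the fragment of interest, so that correct clones lose both the colour and the toxin, but the record gives the cloning method as unknown and does not annotate the flanking sites. Short annotated matches to lacI, the pBR322 bom region and a plant PDK intron are fragmentary and probably cloning remnants or spurious hits rather than functional parts.

According to the depositor, this HAIB entry plasmid is used for scarless chromosomal integration. It takes the place of the separate HA, INS and HB modules of the system, presumably so that the two homology arms and the insert are supplied as a single unit.
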