Features (pLannotate 1.2.2; 13 found; start..end, strand, type, name):
    466..1054    -  rep_origin     ori: high-copy-number ColE1/pMB1/pBR322/pUC origin of replication
   1375..1417    +  CDS            lacI (fragment): lac repressor; lacI; The lac repressor binds to the lac operator to inhibit transcription in E. coli. This inhibition can be relieved by adding lactose or isopropyl-β-D-thiogalactopyranoside (IPTG).
   1430..1451    +  protein_bind   CAP binding site: CAP binding activates transcription in the presence of cAMP. E. coli catabolite activator protein
   1466..1496    +  promoter       lac promoter: promoter for the E. coli lac operon
   1504..1520    +  protein_bind   lac operator: The lac repressor binds to the lac operator to inhibit transcription in E. coli. This inhibition can be relieved by adding lactose or isopropyl-β-D-thiogalactopyranoside (IPTG). lac repressor encoded by lacI
   1557..1613    -  misc_feature   MCS: pUC18/19 multiple cloning site
   1610..1767    +  CDS            lacZα (fragment): LacZα fragment of β-galactosidase; lacZ fragment
   1773..1864    -  misc_feature   bom (fragment): basis of mobility region from pBR322
   1864..1951    +  intron         PDK intron (fragment): pdk; modified pyruvate orthophosphate dikinase intron from Flaveria trinervia 3.0
   2042..2200    +  CDS            ccdA (fragment): CCDA_ECO57 - Also known as H, letA. Experimental evidence at protein level: Swiss-Prot protein existence level 1. Antitoxin component of a type II toxin-antitoxin (TA) system which inhibits the post-segregational killing (PSK) of plasmid-free cells, also referred to as a plasmid addiction system. Binds to and blocks the activity of CcdB; will also remove bound CcdB protein from the CcdB-GyrA complex by forming a CcdA-CcdB complex, a process termed rejuvenation. Functions as a transcriptional corepressor for the ccdAB operon, repression also requires CcdB (By similarity). From Escherichia coli
   2205..2507    +  CDS            ccdB: CCDB_ECOLI - Also known as G, letB, letD. Experimental evidence at protein level: Swiss-Prot protein existence level 1. Toxic component of a type II toxin-antitoxin (TA) system, functioning in plasmid maintainence. Responsible for the post- segregational killing (PSK) of plasmid-free cells, also referred to as a plasmid addiction system. Half-life of over 2 hours. Cell killing by CcdB is accompanied by filamentation, defects in chromosome and plasmid segregation, defects in cell division, formation of anucleate cells, decreased DNA synthesis and plasmid loss. Interferes with the activity of DN
   2758..2862    +  promoter       AmpR promoter: bla
   2863..406     +  CDS            KanR (across the origin): aminoglycoside phosphotransferase; aphA-3; confers resistance to kanamycin
>Addgene plasmid #184869 | pSWAP_Entry_HAIB | addgene full sequence | sequence record 363161 | Addgene NGS Result
TCCCTATACGAATAGCTTAGACAGCCGCTTAGCCGAATTGGATTACTTACTGAATAACGATCTGGCCGAT
GTGGATTGCGAAAACTGGGAAGAGGACACTCCATTTAAAGATCCGCGCGAGCTGTATGATTTTTTAAAGA
CGGAAAAGCCCGAAGAGGAACTTGTCTTTTCCCACGGCGACCTGGGAGACAGCAACATCTTTGTGAAAGA
TGGCAAAGTAAGTGGCTTTATTGATCTTGGGAGAAGCGGCAGGGCGGACAAGTGGTATGACATTGCCTTC
TGCGTCCGGTCGCTCAGGGAGGATATCGGGGAAGAACAGTATGTCGAGCTATTTTTTGACTTACTGGGGA
TCAAGCCTGATTGGGAGAAAATAAAATATTATATTTTACTGGATGAATTGTTTTAGCTGTCAGACCAAGT
TTACTCCGGGGCCAGGAACCGTAAAAAGGCCGCGTTGCTGGCGTTTTTCCATAGGCTCCGCCCCCCTGAC
GAGCATCACAAAAATCGACGCTCAAGTCAGAGGTGGCGAAACCCGACAGGACTATAAAGATACCAGGCGT
TTCCCCCTGGAAGCTCCCTCGTGCGCTCTCCTGTTCCGACCCTGCCGCTTACCGGATACCTGTCCGCCTT
TCTCCCTTCGGGAAGCGTGGCGCTTTCTCATAGCTCACGCTGTAGGTATCTCAGTTCGGTGTAGGTCGTT
CGCTCCAAGCTGGGCTGTGTGCACGAACCCCCCGTTCAGCCCGACCGCTGCGCCTTATCCGGTAACTATC
GTCTTGAGTCCAACCCGGTAAGACACGACTTATCGCCACTGGCAGCAGCCACTGGTAACAGGATTAGCAG
AGCGAGGTATGTAGGCGGTGCTACAGAGTTCTTGAAGTGGTGGCCTAACTACGGCTACACTAGAAGAACA
GTATTTGGTATCTGCGCTCTGCTGAAGCCAGTTACCTTCGGAAAAAGAGTTGGTAGCTCTTGATCCGGCA
AACAAACCACCGCTGGTAGCGGTGGTTTTTTTGTTTGCAAGCAGCAGATTACGCGCAGAAAAAAAGGATC
TCAAGAAGATCCTTTGATCTTTTCTACGGGGTCTGACGCTCAGTGGAACGAAAACTCACGTTAAGGGATT
TTGGTCATGAGATTATCAAAAAGGATCTTCACCTAGATCCTTTTAAATTAAAAATGAAGTTTTAAATCAA
TCTAAAGTATATATGAGTAAACTTGGTCTGGCGAAAAAACCCCGCCGAAGCGGGGTTTTTTGCGGTCTGA
CTGCAGAAGACAGCCGTCGAGTACATTATACCGTGGCACATTTATCTGTCCAACTCCTATATCGGCATAA
ACCAAGGTCCAAACGGTGACGGCCGTTGAGACCCAGTGGTATGGGCAGCTGGCACGACAGGTTTCCCGAC
TGGAAAGCGGGCAGTGAGCGCAACGCAATTAATGTGAGTTAGCTCACTCATTAGGCACCCCAGGCTTTAC
ACTTTATGCTTCCGGCTCGTATGTTGTGTGGAATTGTGAGCGGATAACAATTTCACACAGGAAACAGCTA
TGACCATGATTACGCCAAGCTTGCATGCCTGCAGGTCGACTCTAGAGGATCCCCGGGTACCGAGCTCGAA
TTCACTGGCCGTCGTTTTACAACGTCGTGACTGGGAAAACCCTGGCGTTACCCAACTTAATCGCCTTGCA
GCACATCCCCCTTTCGCCAGCTGGCGTAATAGCGAAGAGGCCCGCACCGATCGCCCTTCCCAACAGTTGC
GCAGCCTGAATGGCGAATGGCGCCTGATGCGGTATTTTCTCCTTACGCATCTGTGCGGTATTTCACACCG
CATATGGTGCACTCTCAGTACAATCTGCTCTGATGCCGCATAGTCGCGTGGATCCGGCTTACTAAAAGCC
AGATAACAGTATGCGTATTTGCGCGCTGATTTTTGCGGTATAAGAATATATACTGATATGTATACCCGAA
GTATGTCAAAAAGAGGTATGCTATGAAGCAGCGTATTACAGTGACAGTTGACAGCGACAGCTATCAGTTG
CTCAAGGCATATATGATGTCAATATCTCCGGTCTGGTAAGCACAACCATGCAGAATGAAGCCCGTCGTCT
GCGTGCCGAACGCTGGAAAGCGGAAAATCAGGAAGGGATGGCTGAGGTCGCCCGGTTTATTGAAATGAAC
GGCTCTTTTGCTGACGAGAACAGGGGCTGGTGAAATGCAGTTTAAGGTTTACACCTATAAAAGAGAGAGC
CGTTATCGTCTGTTTGTGGATGTACAGAGTGATATTATTGACACGCCCGGGCGACGGATGGTGATCCCCC
TGGCCAGTGCACGTCTGCTGTCAGATAAAGTCTCCCGTGAACTTTACCCGGTGGTGCATATCGGGGATGA
AAGCTGGCGCATGATGACCACCGATATGGCCAGTGTGCCTGTCTCCGTTATCGGGGAAGAAGTGGCTGAT
CTCAGCCACCGCGAAAATGACATCAAAAACGCCATTAACCTGATGTTCTGGGGAATATAATTAAGCCAGC
CCCGACACCCGCCAACACCCGCTGACGCGCCCTGACGGGCTTGTCTGCTCCCGGCATCCGCTTACAGACA
AGCTGTGACCCACTCAAGTGGGTCTCACGCTCCGTCACCGTTTGGACCTTGGTTCAGTGGTCTGTCTTCC
GAGTCGAAAGGGCCTCGTGATACGCCTATTTTTATAGGTTAATGTCATGATAATAATGGTTTCTTAGACG
TCAGGTGGCACTTTTCGGGGAAATGTGCGCGGAACCCCTATTTGTTTATTTTTCTAAATACATTCAAATA
TGTATCCGCTCATGAGACAATAACCCTGATAAATGCTTCAATAATATTGAAAAAGGAAGAGTATGGCTAA
AATGAGAATATCACCGGAATTGAAAAAACTGATCGAAAAATACCGCTGCGTAAAAGATACGGAAGGAATG
TCTCCTGCTAAGGTATATAAGCTGGTGGGAGAAAATGAAAACCTATATTTAAAAATGACGGACAGCCGGT
ATAAAGGGACCACCTATGATGTGGAACGGGAAAAGGACATGATGCTATGGCTGGAAGGAAAGCTGCCTGT
TCCAAAGGTCCTGCACTTTGAACGGCATGATGGCTGGAGCAATCTGCTAATGAGTGAGGCCGATGGCGTC
CTTTGCTCGGAAGAGTATGAAGATGAACAAAGCCCTGAAAAGATTATCGAGCTGTATGCGGAGTGCATCA
GGCTCTTTCACTCCATCGACATATCGGATTG
